Addgene plasmid #223000: PEmax_AAVS1_knockin_HDR_donor
Purpose: HDR donor plasmid for PEmax knockin at AAVS1 locus. Left_homology_arm-splicing_acceptor-T2A-NeoR-bGHpA-pEF1α-PEmax-IRES2-EGFP-WPRE-βglobinpA-right_homology_arm
Depositing lab: Brittany Adamson. Depositing organization: Princeton University. Publication: Improving prime editing with an endogenous small RNA-binding protein. Yan J, Oyler-Castrillo P, Ravisankar P, Ward CC, Levesque S, Jing Y, Simpson D, Zhao A, Li H, Yan W, Goudy L, Schmidt R, Solley SC, Gilbert LA, Chan MM, Bauer DE, Marson A, Parsons LR, Adamson B. Nature. 2024 Apr 3. doi: 10.1038/s41586-024-07259-6. PubMed 38570691.
Backbone
  Vector backbone: pBluescript
  Total vector size (bp): 15566
  Vector type: Mammalian Expression ; HDR donor
  Selectable markers: Neomycin (select with G418) ; EGFP
Growth in bacteria
  Bacterial resistance: Ampicillin, 100 μg/mL
  Growth temperature: 37°C
  Growth strain: NEB Stable
  Copy number: High Copy
Gene/Insert
  Gene/Insert name: PEmax
  Species: Synthetic; SpCas9 is from Streptococcus pyogenes; MMLV_RT is from the Moloney murine leukemia virus
  Insert size (bp): 6393
  Promoter: EF1α
  Tag / fusion protein: SV40 bpNLS (N terminal on insert); SV40 bpNLS (C terminal on insert); c-Myc NLS (C terminal on insert)
  Cloning method: Restriction Enzyme; 5′ cloning site MluI (not destroyed); 3′ cloning site BstXI (not destroyed)
  Sequencing primers: 5′ CGAAAGCAGCGAGACAGG; 3′ TGGCTCTCCTCAAGCGTATT
Terms and licenses: Academic/Nonprofit Terms; Industry Terms: Not Available to Industry
How to cite: PEmax_AAVS1_knockin_HDR_donor was a gift from Brittany Adamson (Addgene plasmid # 223000 ; http://n2t.net/addgene:223000 ; RRID:Addgene_223000)
