[The description below was written by a language model from this plasmid's Addgene catalogue record and pLannotate feature annotations shown in this document.]
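Description:
PEmax_AAVS1_knockin_HDR_donor is a 15.6 kb homology-directed repair donor built on a pBluescript backbone, designed to insert a stable prime editor expression cassette into the human AAVS1 safe-harbour site in intron 1 of PPP1R12C. In bacteria it is maintained through a high-copy ColE1/pUC origin with ampicillin resistance. The backbone also retains the f1 origin, lacZα and lac regulatory remnants, and the T3/T7 promoters typical of pBluescript.

The payload lies between left and right AAVS1 homology arms and contains two units. The first is a promoterless gene trap consisting of a splice acceptor, a T2A peptide and the neomycin resistance gene with a bGH polyadenylation signal. NeoR is therefore expressed mainly when the cassette integrates correctly and is spliced into the endogenous PPP1R12C transcript, which allows G418 enrichment of targeted cells. The second unit is driven by the constitutive EF1α promoter and encodes PEmax, a synthetic fusion of a Streptococcus pyogenes Cas9 variant and Moloney murine leukemia virus reverse transcriptase. PEmax carries SV40 bipartite NLSs at both termini and an additional C-terminal c-Myc NLS. The automated annotation labels these segments as dCas9 and gag-pol fragments, which reflects sequence similarity rather than the catalogue description of the insert. An EMCV IRES2 follows and links EGFP to the same transcript, so fluorescence reports editor expression. A WPRE and a rabbit β-globin poly(A) signal complete the unit. A single loxP site is annotated between EGFP and the WPRE, and the record does not state its purpose.

The plasmid is intended for use with a nuclease that cuts AAVS1, which is not encoded here, to generate mammalian cell lines that express PEmax constitutively for prime editing studies.
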