Features (pLannotate 1.2.2; 27 found; start..end, strand, type, name):
      1..804     +  misc_feature   HA-L: left homology arm from the adeno-associated virus integration site (AAVS1) within intron 1 of the human PPP1R12C gene
    823..848     +  misc_feature   SA: splice acceptor site
    941..1732    +  CDS            neo: KKA2_KLEPN - Also known as kan, nptII. Experimental evidence at protein level: Swiss-Prot protein existence level 1. Resistance to kanamycin, neomycin, paromomycin, ribostamycin, butirosin and gentamicin B. From Klebsiella pneumoniae.
   1761..1985    +  polyA_signal   bGH poly(A) signal: bovine growth hormone polyadenylation signal
   2076..3247    +  promoter       EF-1α promoter: strong constitutive promoter for human elongation factor EF-1α
   3260..3278    +  promoter       T7 promoter: promoter for bacteriophage T7 RNA polymerase
   3349..7450    +  CDS            dCas9 (fragment): catalytically dead mutant of the Cas9 endonuclease from the Streptococcus pyogenes Type II CRISPR/Cas system RNA-guided DNA-binding protein that lacks endonuclease activity due to the D10A mutation in the RuvC catalytic domain and the N863A mutation in the HNH catalytic domain
   7552..9582    +  CDS            gag-pol (fragment): POL_MLVMS - Experimental evidence at protein level: Swiss-Prot protein existence level 1. [Integrase]: Catalyzes viral DNA integration into the host chromosome, by performing a series of DNA cutting and joining reactions. This enzyme activity takes place after virion entry into a cell and reverse transcription of the RNA genome in dsDNA. The first step in the integration process is 3' processing. This step requires a complex comprising the viral genome, matrix protein and integrase. This complex is called the pre-integration complex (PIC). The integrase protein removes 2 nucleotides from each
   9704..9739    +  misc_feature   MCS (fragment): multiple cloning site
   9741..10327   +  misc_feature   IRES2: internal ribosome entry site (IRES) of the encephalomyocarditis virus (EMCV)
  10328..11047   +  CDS            EGFP: the original enhanced GFP (Yang et al., 1996) mammalian codon-optimized
  11067..11100   +  protein_bind   loxP: Cre-mediated recombination occurs in the 8-bp core sequence (GCATACAT). Cre recombinase
  11133..11156   +  misc_feature   MCS (fragment): pBluescript multiple cloning site
  11156..11744   +  misc_feature   WPRE: woodchuck hepatitis virus posttranscriptional regulatory element
  11776..11831   +  polyA_signal   β-globin poly(A) signal: rabbit β-globin polyadenylation signal (Gil and Proudfoot, 1987)
  12049..12578   +  misc_feature   HA-R: right homology arm from the adeno-associated virus integration site (AAVS1) within intron 1 of the human PPP1R12C gene
  12725..12743   -  promoter       T7 promoter: promoter for bacteriophage T7 RNA polymerase
  12746..12903   +  CDS            lacZα (fragment): LacZα fragment of β-galactosidase; lacZ fragment
  12908..13336   +  rep_origin     f1 ori (sequence partly withheld): f1 bacteriophage origin of replication; arrow indicates direction of (+) strand synthesis
  13389..13493   +  promoter       AmpR promoter: bla
  13494..14354   +  CDS            AmpR: β-lactamase; bla; confers resistance to ampicillin, carbenicillin, and related antibiotics
  14525..15113   +  rep_origin     ori: high-copy-number ColE1/pMB1/pBR322/pUC origin of replication
  15296..15388   +  CDS            lacI (fragment): lac repressor; lacI; The lac repressor binds to the lac operator to inhibit transcription in E. coli. This inhibition can be relieved by adding lactose or isopropyl-β-D-thiogalactopyranoside (IPTG).
  15401..15422   +  protein_bind   CAP binding site: CAP binding activates transcription in the presence of cAMP. E. coli catabolite activator protein
  15437..15467   +  promoter       lac promoter: promoter for the E. coli lac operon
  15471..15493   +  protein_bind   lac operator (fragment): The lac repressor binds to the lac operator to inhibit transcription in E. coli. This inhibition can be relieved by adding lactose or isopropyl-β-D-thiogalactopyranoside (IPTG). lac repressor encoded by lacI
  15536..15554   +  promoter       T3 promoter: promoter for bacteriophage T3 RNA polymerase
>Addgene plasmid #223000 | PEmax_AAVS1_knockin_HDR_donor | addgene full sequence | sequence record 442575 | Addgene NGS Result
TGCTTTCTCTGACCAGCATTCTCTCCCCTGGGCCTGTGCCGCTTTCTGTCTGCAGCTTGTGGCCTGGGTC
ACCTCTACGGCTGGCCCAGATCCTTCCCTGCCGCCTCCTTCAGGTTCCGTCTTCCTCCACTCCCTCTTCC
CCTTGCTCTCTGCTGTGTTGCTGCCCAAGGATGCTCTTTCCGGAGCACTTCCTTCTCGGCGCTGCACCAC
GTGATGTCCTCTGAGCGGATCCTCCCCGTGTCTGGGTCCTCTCCGGGCATCTCTCCTCCCTCACCCAACC
CCATGCCGTCTTCACTCGCTGGGTTCCCTTTTCCTTCTCCTTCTGGGGCCTGTGCCATCTCTCGTTTCTT
AGGATGGCCTTCTCCGACGGATGTCTCCCTTGCGTCCCGCCTCCCCTTCTTGTAGGCCTGCATCATCACC
GTTTTTCTGGACAACCCCAAAGTACCCCGTCTCCCTGGCTTTAGCCACCTCTCCATCCTCTTGCTTTCTT
TGCCTGGACACCCCGTTCTCCTGTGGATTCGGGTCACCTCTCACTCCTTTCATTTGGGCAGCTCCCCTAC
CCCCCTTACCTCTCTAGTCTGTGCTAGCTCTTCCAGCCCCCTGTCATGGCATCTTCCAGGGGTCCGAGAG
CTCAGCTAGTCTTCTTCCTCCAACCCGGGCCCCTATGTCCACTTCAGGACAGCATGTTTGCTGCCTCCAG
GGATCCTGTGTCCCCGAGCTGGGACCACCTTATATTCCCAGGGCCGGTTAATGTGGCTCTGGTTCTGGGT
ACTTTTATCTGTCCCCTCCACCCCACAGTGGGGCCACTAGGGACAGAAGCTTCTGACCTCTTCTCTTCCT
CCCACAGGGCCTCGAGAGATCTGGCAGCGGAGAGGGCAGAGGAAGTCTTCTAACATGCGGTGACGTGGAG
GAGAATCCCGGCCCTAGGCTCGAGGGTACCATGATTGAACAAGATGGATTGCACGCAGGTTCTCCGGCCG
CTTGGGTGGAGAGGCTATTCGGCTATGACTGGGCACAACAGACAATCGGCTGCTCTGATGCCGCCGTGTT
CCGGCTGTCAGCGCAGGGGCGCCCGGTTCTTTTTGTCAAGACCGACCTGTCCGGTGCCCTGAATGAACTG
CAGGACGAGGCAGCGCGGCTATCGTGGCTGGCCACGACGGGCGTTCCTTGCGCAGCTGTGCTCGACGTTG
TCACTGAAGCGGGAAGGGACTGGCTGCTATTGGGCGAAGTGCCGGGGCAGGATCTCCTGTCATCTCACCT
TGCTCCTGCCGAGAAAGTATCCATCATGGCTGATGCAATGCGGCGGCTGCATACGCTTGATCCGGCTACC
TGCCCATTCGACCACCAAGCGAAACATCGCATCGAGCGAGCACGTACTCGGATGGAAGCCGGTCTTGTCG
ATCAGGATGATCTGGACGAAGAGCATCAGGGGCTCGCGCCAGCCGAACTGTTCGCCAGGCTCAAGGCGCG
CATGCCCGACGGCGAGGATCTCGTCGTGACCCATGGCGATGCCTGCTTGCCGAATATCATGGTGGAAAAT
GGCCGCTTTTCTGGATTCATCGACTGTGGCCGGCTGGGTGTGGCGGACCGCTATCAGGACATAGCGTTGG
CTACCCGTGATATTGCTGAAGAGCTTGGCGGCGAATGGGCTGACCGCTTCCTCGTGCTTTACGGTATCGC
CGCTCCCGATTCGCAGCGCATCGCCTTCTATCGCCTTCTTGACGAGTTCTTCTGAGTTTAAACCCGCTGA
TCAGCCTCGACTGTGCCTTCTAGTTGCCAGCCATCTGTTGTTTGCCCCTCCCCCGTGCCTTCCTTGACCC
TGGAAGGTGCCACTCCCACTGTCCTTTCCTAATAAAATGAGGAAATTGCATCGCATTGTCTGAGTAGGTG
TCATTCTATTCTGGGGGGTGGGGTGGGGCAGGACAGCAAGGGGGAGGATTGGGAAGACAATAGCAGGCAT
GCTGGGGATGCGGTGGGCTCTATGGACTAGTATTAATTAAATCACTCACGCGTCTAGGATCCATGCCGAT
AGCGTTGGTTGAGTGGATAACCGTATTACCGCCAAGCTTATGCATGTGCCCGTCAGTGGGCAGAGCGCAC
ATCGCCCACAGTCCCCGAGAAGTTGGGGGGAGGGGTCGGCAATTGAACCGGTGCCTAGAGAAGGTGGCGC
GGGGTAAACTGGGAAAGTGATGTCGTGTACTGGCTCCGCCTTTTTCCCGAGGGTGGGGGAGAACCGTATA
TAAGTGCAGTAGTCGCCGTGAACGTTCTTTTTCGCAACGGGTTTGCCGCCAGAACACAGGTAAGTGCCGT
GTGTGGTTCCCGCGGGCCTGGCCTCTTTACGGGTTATGGCCCTTGCGTGCCTTGAATTACTTCCACCTGG
CTGCAGTACGTGATTCTTGATCCCGAGCTTCGGGTTGGAAGTGGGTGGGAGAGTTCGAGGCCTTGCGCTT
AAGGAGCCCCTTCGCCTCGTGCTTGAGTTGAGGCCTGGCCTGGGCGCTGGGGCCGCCGCGTGCGAATCTG
GTGGCACCTTCGCGCCTGTCTCGCTGCTTTCGATAAGTCTCTAGCCATTTAAAATTTTTGATGACCTGCT
GCGACGCTTTTTTTCTGGCAAGATAGTCTTGTAAATGCGGGCCAAGATCTGCACACTGGTATTTCGGTTT
TTGGGGCCGCGGGCGGCGACGGGGCCCGTGCGTCCCAGCGCACATGTTCGGCGAGGCGGGGCCTGCGAGC
GCGGCCACCGAGAATCGGACGGGGGTAGTCTCAAGCTGGCCGGCCTGCTCTGGTGCCTGGCCTCGCGCCG
CCGTGTATCGCCCCGCCCTGGGCGGCAAGGCTGGCCCGGTCGGCACCAGTTGCGTGAGCGGAAAGATGGC
CGCTTCCCGGCCCTGCTGCAGGGAGCTCAAAATGGAGGACGCGGCGCTCGGGAGAGCGGGCGGGTGAGTC
ACCCACACAAAGGAAAAGGGCCTTTCCGTCCTCAGCCGTCGCTTCATGTGACTCCACGGAGTACCGGGCG
CCGTCCAGGCACCTCGATTAGTTCTCGCGCTTTTGGAGTACGTCGTCTTTAGGTTGGGGGGAGGGGTTTT
ATGCGATGGAGTTTCCCCACACTGAGTGGGTGGAGACTGAAGTTAGGCCAGCTTGGCACTTGATGTAATT
CTCCTTGGAATTTGCCCTTTTTGAGTTTGGATCTTGGTTCATTCTCAAGCCTCAGACAGTGGTTCAAAGT
TTTTTTCTTCCATTTCAGGTGTCGTGAGCTAGCGGCCGCTAATACGACTCACTATAGGGAGAGCCGCCAC
CATGAAACGGACAGCCGACGGAAGCGAGTTCGAGTCACCAAAGAAGAAGCGGAAAGTCGACAAGAAGTAC
AGCATCGGCCTGGACATCGGCACCAACTCTGTGGGCTGGGCCGTGATCACCGACGAGTACAAGGTGCCCA
GCAAGAAATTCAAGGTGCTGGGCAACACCGACCGGCACAGCATCAAGAAGAACCTGATCGGAGCCCTGCT
GTTCGACAGCGGCGAAACAGCCGAGGCCACCCGGCTGAAGAGAACCGCCAGAAGAAGATACACCAGACGG
AAGAACCGGATCTGCTATCTGCAAGAGATCTTCAGCAACGAGATGGCCAAGGTGGACGACAGCTTCTTCC
ACAGACTGGAAGAGTCCTTCCTGGTGGAAGAGGATAAGAAGCACGAGCGGCACCCCATCTTCGGCAACAT
CGTGGACGAGGTGGCCTACCACGAGAAGTACCCCACCATCTACCACCTGAGAAAGAAACTGGTGGACAGC
ACCGACAAGGCCGACCTGCGGCTGATCTATCTGGCCCTGGCCCACATGATCAAGTTCCGGGGCCACTTCC
TGATCGAGGGCGACCTGAACCCCGACAACAGCGACGTGGACAAGCTGTTCATCCAGCTGGTGCAGACCTA
CAACCAGCTGTTCGAGGAAAACCCCATCAACGCCAGCGGCGTGGACGCCAAGGCCATCCTGTCTGCCAGA
CTGAGCAAGAGCAGAAAGCTGGAAAATCTGATCGCCCAGCTGCCCGGCGAGAAGAAGAATGGCCTGTTCG
GAAACCTGATTGCCCTGAGCCTGGGCCTGACCCCCAACTTCAAGAGCAACTTCGACCTGGCCGAGGATGC
CAAACTGCAGCTGAGCAAGGACACCTACGACGACGACCTGGACAACCTGCTGGCCCAGATCGGCGACCAG
TACGCCGACCTGTTTCTGGCCGCCAAGAACCTGTCCGACGCCATCCTGCTGAGCGACATCCTGAGAGTGA
ACACCGAGATCACCAAGGCCCCCCTGAGCGCCTCTATGATCAAGAGATACGACGAGCACCACCAGGACCT
GACCCTGCTGAAAGCTCTCGTGCGGCAGCAGCTGCCTGAGAAGTACAAAGAGATTTTCTTCGACCAGAGC
AAGAACGGCTACGCCGGCTACATTGACGGCGGAGCCAGCCAGGAAGAGTTCTACAAGTTCATCAAGCCCA
TCCTGGAAAAGATGGACGGCACCGAGGAACTGCTCGTGAAGCTGAAGAGAGAGGACCTGCTGCGGAAGCA
GCGGACCTTCGACAACGGCAGCATCCCCCACCAGATCCACCTGGGAGAGCTGCACGCCATTCTGCGGCGG
CAGGAAGATTTTTACCCATTCCTGAAGGACAACCGGGAAAAGATCGAGAAGATCCTGACCTTCCGCATCC
CCTACTACGTGGGCCCTCTGGCCAGGGGAAACAGCAGATTCGCCTGGATGACCAGAAAGAGCGAGGAAAC
CATCACCCCCTGGAACTTCGAGGAAGTGGTGGACAAGGGCGCTTCCGCCCAGAGCTTCATCGAGCGGATG
ACCAACTTCGATAAGAACCTGCCCAACGAGAAGGTGCTGCCCAAGCACAGCCTGCTGTACGAGTACTTCA
CCGTGTATAACGAGCTGACCAAAGTGAAATACGTGACCGAGGGAATGAGAAAGCCCGCCTTCCTGAGCGG
CGAGCAGAAAAAGGCCATCGTGGACCTGCTGTTCAAGACCAACCGGAAAGTGACCGTGAAGCAGCTGAAA
GAGGACTACTTCAAGAAAATCGAGTGCTTCGACTCCGTGGAAATCTCCGGCGTGGAAGATCGGTTCAACG
CCTCCCTGGGCACATACCACGATCTGCTGAAAATTATCAAGGACAAGGACTTCCTGGACAATGAGGAAAA
CGAGGACATTCTGGAAGATATCGTGCTGACCCTGACACTGTTTGAGGACAGAGAGATGATCGAGGAACGG
CTGAAAACCTATGCCCACCTGTTCGACGACAAAGTGATGAAGCAGCTGAAGCGGCGGAGATACACCGGCT
GGGGCAGGCTGAGCCGGAAGCTGATCAACGGCATCCGGGACAAGCAGTCCGGCAAGACAATCCTGGATTT
CCTGAAGTCCGACGGCTTCGCCAACAGAAACTTCATGCAGCTGATCCACGACGACAGCCTGACCTTTAAA
GAGGACATCCAGAAAGCCCAGGTGTCCGGCCAGGGCGATAGCCTGCACGAGCACATTGCCAATCTGGCCG
GCAGCCCCGCCATTAAGAAGGGCATCCTGCAGACAGTGAAGGTGGTGGACGAGCTCGTGAAAGTGATGGG
CCGGCACAAGCCCGAGAACATCGTGATCGAAATGGCCAGAGAGAACCAGACCACCCAGAAGGGACAGAAG
AACAGCCGCGAGAGAATGAAGCGGATCGAAGAGGGCATCAAAGAGCTGGGCAGCCAGATCCTGAAAGAAC
ACCCCGTGGAAAACACCCAGCTGCAGAACGAGAAGCTGTACCTGTACTACCTGCAGAATGGGCGGGATAT
GTACGTGGACCAGGAACTGGACATCAACCGGCTGTCCGACTACGATGTGGACGCTATCGTGCCTCAGAGC
TTTCTGAAGGACGACTCCATCGACAACAAGGTGCTGACCAGAAGCGACAAGAACCGGGGCAAGAGCGACA
ACGTGCCCTCCGAAGAGGTCGTGAAGAAGATGAAGAACTACTGGCGGCAGCTGCTGAACGCCAAGCTGAT
TACCCAGAGAAAGTTCGACAATCTGACCAAGGCCGAGAGAGGCGGCCTGAGCGAACTGGATAAGGCCGGC
TTCATCAAGAGACAGCTGGTGGAAACCCGGCAGATCACAAAGCACGTGGCACAGATCCTGGACTCCCGGA
TGAACACTAAGTACGACGAGAATGACAAGCTGATCCGGGAAGTGAAAGTGATCACCCTGAAGTCCAAGCT
GGTGTCCGATTTCCGGAAGGATTTCCAGTTTTACAAAGTGCGCGAGATCAACAACTACCACCACGCCCAC
GACGCCTACCTGAACGCCGTCGTGGGAACCGCCCTGATCAAAAAGTACCCTAAGCTGGAAAGCGAGTTCG
TGTACGGCGACTACAAGGTGTACGACGTGCGGAAGATGATCGCCAAGAGCGAGCAGGAAATCGGCAAGGC
TACCGCCAAGTACTTCTTCTACAGCAACATCATGAACTTTTTCAAGACCGAGATTACCCTGGCCAACGGC
GAGATCCGGAAGCGGCCTCTGATCGAGACAAACGGCGAAACCGGGGAGATCGTGTGGGATAAGGGCCGGG
ATTTTGCCACCGTGCGGAAAGTGCTGAGCATGCCCCAAGTGAATATCGTGAAAAAGACCGAGGTGCAGAC
AGGCGGCTTCAGCAAAGAGTCTATCCTGCCCAAGAGGAACAGCGATAAGCTGATCGCCAGAAAGAAGGAC
TGGGACCCTAAGAAGTACGGCGGCTTCGACAGCCCCACCGTGGCCTATTCTGTGCTGGTGGTGGCCAAAG
TGGAAAAGGGCAAGTCCAAGAAACTGAAGAGTGTGAAAGAGCTGCTGGGGATCACCATCATGGAAAGAAG
CAGCTTCGAGAAGAATCCCATCGACTTTCTGGAAGCCAAGGGCTACAAAGAAGTGAAAAAGGACCTGATC
ATCAAGCTGCCTAAGTACTCCCTGTTCGAGCTGGAAAACGGCCGGAAGAGAATGCTGGCCTCTGCCGGCG
AACTGCAGAAGGGAAACGAACTGGCCCTGCCCTCCAAATATGTGAACTTCCTGTACCTGGCCAGCCACTA
TGAGAAGCTGAAGGGCTCCCCCGAGGATAATGAGCAGAAACAGCTGTTTGTGGAACAGCACAAGCACTAC
CTGGACGAGATCATCGAGCAGATCAGCGAGTTCTCCAAGAGAGTGATCCTGGCCGACGCTAATCTGGACA
AAGTGCTGTCCGCCTACAACAAGCACCGGGATAAGCCCATCAGAGAGCAGGCCGAGAATATCATCCACCT
GTTTACCCTGACCAATCTGGGAGCCCCTGCCGCCTTCAAGTACTTTGACACCACCATCGACCGGAAGAGG
TACACCAGCACCAAAGAGGTGCTGGACGCCACCCTGATCCACCAGAGCATCACCGGCCTGTACGAGACAC
GGATCGACCTGTCTCAGCTGGGAGGTGACTCCGGCGGAAGCTCTGGTGGCAGCAAGCGGACCGCCGACGG
CTCTGAATTCGAGAGCCCTAAGAAGAAAAGAAAGGTGAGCGGAGGCTCTAGCGGCGGAAGCACCCTGAAC
ATTGAAGACGAGTATAGACTGCATGAAACAAGCAAGGAACCCGACGTGTCCCTGGGCTCCACCTGGCTGT
CCGACTTTCCCCAGGCCTGGGCCGAGACAGGAGGAATGGGCCTGGCCGTGCGGCAGGCACCCCTGATCAT
CCCTCTGAAGGCCACCTCTACACCCGTGAGCATCAAGCAGTACCCTATGTCTCAGGAGGCCAGACTGGGC
ATCAAGCCTCACATCCAGAGGCTGCTGGACCAGGGCATCCTGGTGCCATGCCAGAGCCCCTGGAACACAC
CACTGCTGCCCGTGAAGAAGCCAGGCACCAATGACTATAGACCCGTGCAGGATCTGAGAGAGGTGAACAA
GAGGGTGGAGGATATCCACCCCACCGTGCCCAACCCTTACAATCTGCTGTCCGGCCTGCCCCCTTCTCAC
CAGTGGTATACAGTGCTGGACCTGAAGGATGCCTTCTTTTGTCTGAGACTGCACCCTACCAGCCAGCCAC
TGTTCGCCTTTGAGTGGAGGGACCCTGAGATGGGCATCTCTGGCCAGCTGACCTGGACACGCCTGCCTCA
GGGCTTCAAGAATAGCCCAACACTGTTTAACGAGGCCCTGCACCGCGACCTGGCAGATTTCCGGATCCAG
CACCCAGATCTGATCCTGCTGCAGTACGTGGACGATCTGCTGCTGGCCGCCACCAGCGAGCTGGATTGCC
AGCAGGGAACACGCGCCCTGCTGCAGACCCTGGGAAACCTGGGATATAGGGCATCCGCCAAGAAGGCCCA
GATCTGTCAGAAGCAGGTGAAGTACCTGGGCTATCTGCTGAAGGAGGGCCAGAGATGGCTGACAGAGGCC
AGGAAGGAGACAGTGATGGGCCAGCCAACACCCAAGACCCCAAGACAGCTGAGGGAGTTCCTGGGCAAAG
CAGGATTTTGCAGGCTGTTCATCCCAGGATTCGCAGAGATGGCAGCACCTCTGTACCCACTGACCAAGCC
GGGCACCCTGTTTAATTGGGGCCCTGACCAGCAGAAGGCCTATCAGGAGATCAAGCAGGCCCTGCTGACA
GCACCAGCCCTGGGCCTGCCAGACCTGACCAAGCCTTTCGAGCTGTTTGTGGATGAGAAGCAGGGCTACG
CCAAGGGCGTGCTGACCCAGAAGCTGGGACCATGGAGACGGCCCGTGGCCTATCTGTCCAAGAAGCTGGA
CCCAGTGGCAGCAGGATGGCCACCATGCCTGAGGATGGTGGCAGCAATCGCCGTGCTGACAAAGGATGCC
GGCAAGCTGACCATGGGACAGCCACTGGTCATCCTGGCACCACACGCAGTGGAGGCCCTGGTGAAGCAGC
CTCCAGATCGCTGGCTGTCTAACGCCCGGATGACACACTACCAGGCCCTGCTGCTGGACACCGATCGCGT
GCAGTTTGGCCCTGTGGTGGCCCTGAATCCAGCCACCCTGCTGCCTCTGCCAGAGGAGGGCCTGCAGCAC
AACTGTCTGGACATCCTGGCAGAGGCACACGGAACAAGGCCAGACCTGACCGATCAGCCCCTGCCTGACG
CCGATCACACATGGTATACCGATGGAAGCTCCCTGCTGCAGGAGGGCCAGAGGAAGGCAGGAGCAGCAGT
GACCACAGAGACAGAAGTGATCTGGGCCAAGGCCCTGCCAGCAGGCACATCCGCCCAGCGGGCCGAGCTG
ATCGCCCTGACCCAGGCCCTGAAGATGGCCGAGGGCAAGAAGCTGAACGTGTACACAGACTCCAGATATG
CCTTCGCCACCGCACACATCCACGGAGAGATCTACAGGCGCCGGGGCTGGCTGACCTCTGAGGGCAAGGA
GATCAAGAACAAGGATGAGATCCTGGCCCTGCTGAAGGCCCTGTTTCTGCCCAAGCGGCTGAGCATCATC
CACTGTCCTGGACACCAGAAGGGACACTCCGCCGAGGCAAGGGGCAATCGGATGGCCGACCAGGCCGCCA
GAAAGGCTGCTATTACTGAAACTCCCGACACTTCCACTCTGCTGATTGAAAACTCCTCCCCTTCTGGCGG
CTCAAAAAGAACCGCCGACGGCAGCGAATTCGAGTCTCCCAAGAAGAAGAGGAAAGTCGGCTCTGGCCCT
GCCGCTAAGAGAGTGAAGCTGGACTAACCGGTAGCGCTCGGCCAATTCTGCAGTCGACGGTACCGCGGGC
CCGGGATCCGCCCCTCTCCCTCCCCCCCCCCTAACGTTACTGGCCGAAGCCGCTTGGAATAAGGCCGGTG
TGCGTTTGTCTATATGTTATTTTCCACCATATTGCCGTCTTTTGGCAATGTGAGGGCCCGGAAACCTGGC
CCTGTCTTCTTGACGAGCATTCCTAGGGGTCTTTCCCCTCTCGCCAAAGGAATGCAAGGTCTGTTGAATG
TCGTGAAGGAAGCAGTTCCTCTGGAAGCTTCTTGAAGACAAACAACGTCTGTAGCGACCCTTTGCAGGCA
GCGGAACCCCCCACCTGGCGACAGGTGCCTCTGCGGCCAAAAGCCACGTGTATAAGATACACCTGCAAAG
GCGGCACAACCCCAGTGCCACGTTGTGAGTTGGATAGTTGTGGAAAGAGTCAAATGGCTCTCCTCAAGCG
TATTCAACAAGGGGCTGAAGGATGCCCAGAAGGTACCCCATTGTATGGGATCTGATCTGGGGCCTCGGTA
CACATGCTTTACATGTGTTTAGTCGAGGTTAAAAAAACGTCTAGGCCCCCCGAACCACGGGGACGTGGTT
TTCCTTTGAAAAACACGATGATAATATGGCCACAACCATGGTGAGCAAGGGCGAGGAGCTGTTCACCGGG
GTGGTGCCCATCCTGGTCGAGCTGGACGGCGACGTAAACGGCCACAAGTTCAGCGTGTCCGGCGAGGGCG
AGGGCGATGCCACCTACGGCAAGCTGACCCTGAAGTTCATCTGCACCACCGGCAAGCTGCCCGTGCCCTG
GCCCACCCTCGTGACCACCCTGACCTACGGCGTGCAGTGCTTCAGCCGCTACCCCGACCACATGAAGCAG
CACGACTTCTTCAAGTCCGCCATGCCCGAAGGCTACGTCCAGGAGCGCACCATCTTCTTCAAGGACGACG
GCAACTACAAGACCCGCGCCGAGGTGAAGTTCGAGGGCGACACCCTGGTGAACCGCATCGAGCTGAAGGG
CATCGACTTCAAGGAGGACGGCAACATCCTGGGGCACAAGCTGGAGTACAACTACAACAGCCACAACGTC
TATATCATGGCCGACAAGCAGAAGAACGGCATCAAGGTGAACTTCAAGATCCGCCACAACATCGAGGACG
GCAGCGTGCAGCTCGCCGACCACTACCAGCAGAACACCCCCATCGGCGACGGCCCCGTGCTGCTGCCCGA
CAACCACTACCTGAGCACCCAGTCCGCCCTGAGCAAAGACCCCAACGAGAAGCGCGATCACATGGTCCTG
CTGGAGTTCGTGACCGCCGCCGGGATCACTCTCGGCATGGACGAGCTGTACAAGTAAGAATTCGTCGAGG
GACCTAATAACTTCGTATAGCATACATTATACGAAGTTATACATGTTTAAGGGTTCCGGTTCCACTAGGT
ACAATTCGATATCAAGCTTATCGATAATCAACCTCTGGATTACAAAATTTGTGAAAGATTGACTGGTATT
CTTAACTATGTTGCTCCTTTTACGCTATGTGGATACGCTGCTTTAATGCCTTTGTATCATGCTATTGCTT
CCCGTATGGCTTTCATTTTCTCCTCCTTGTATAAATCCTGGTTGCTGTCTCTTTATGAGGAGTTGTGGCC
CGTTGTCAGGCAACGTGGCGTGGTGTGCACTGTGTTTGCTGACGCAACCCCCACTGGTTGGGGCATTGCC
ACCACCTGTCAGCTCCTTTCCGGGACTTTCGCTTTCCCCCTCCCTATTGCCACGGCGGAACTCATCGCCG
CCTGCCTTGCCCGCTGCTGGACAGGGGCTCGGCTGTTGGGCACTGACAATTCCGTGGTGTTGTCGGGGAA
ATCATCGTCCTTTCCTTGGCTGCTCGCCTGTGTTGCCACCTGGATTCTGCGCGGGACGTCCTTCTGCTAC
GTCCCTTCGGCCCTCAATCCAGCGGACCTTCCTTCCCGCGGCCTGCTGCCGGCTCTGCGGCCTCTTCCGC
GTCTTCGCCTTCGCCCTCAGACGAGTCGGATCTCCCTTTGGGCCGCCTCCCCGCATGAAGCCCCTTGAGC
ATCTGACTTCTGGCTAATAAAGGAAATTTATTTTCATTGCAATAGTGTGTTGGAATTTTTTGTGTCTCTC
ACTCGGAAGGACATATGGGAGGGCAAATCATAAGTCGACAGTACTAAGCTTGATTGGTGACAGAAAAGCC
CCATCCTTAGGCCTCCTCCTTCCTAGTCTCCTGATATTGGGTCTAACCCCCACCTCCTGTTAGGCAGATT
CCTTATCTGGTGACACACCCCCATTTCCTGGAGCCATCTCTCTCCTTGCCAGAACCTCTAAGGTTTGCTT
ACGATGGAGCCAGAGAGGATCCTGGGAGGGAGAGCTTGGCAGGGGGTGGGAGGGAAGGGGGGGATGCGTG
ACCTGCCCGGTTCTCAGTGGCCACCCTGCGCTACCCTCTCCCAGAACCTGAGCTGCTCTGACGCGGCTGT
CTGGTGCGTTTCACTGATCCTGGTGCTGCAGCTTCCTTACACTTCCCAAGAGGAGAAGCAGTTTGGAAAA
ACAAAATCAGAATAAGTTGGTCCTGAGTTCTAACTTTGGCTCTTCACCTTTCTAGTCCCCAATTTATATT
GTTCCTCCGTGCGTCAGTTTTACCTGTGAGATAAGGCCAGTAGCCAGCCCCGTCCTGGCAGGGCTGTGGT
GAGGAGGGGGGTGTCCGTGTGGAAAACTCCCTTTGTGAGAATGGTGCGTCCTAGGTGTTCACCAGGTCGT
GGCCGCCTCTACTCCCTTTCTCTTTCTCCATCCTTCTTTCCTTAAAGAGTCCCCAGTGCTATCTGGGACA
TATTCCTCCGCCCAGAGCAGGGTCCCGCTTCCCTAAGGCCCTGCTCTGGGCTTCTGGGTTTGAGTCCTTG
GCAAGCCCAGGAGAGGCGCTCAGGCTTCCCTGTCCCCCTTCCTCGTCCACCATCTCATGCCCCTGGCTCT
CCTGCCCCTTCCCTACAGGGGTTCCTGGCTCTGCTCTAGCGATCGCCAATTCGCCCTATAGTGAGTCGTA
TTACAATTCACTGGCCGTCGTTTTACAACGTCGTGACTGGGAAAACCCTGGCGTTACCCAACTTAATCGC
CTTGCAGCACATCCCCCTTTCGCCAGCTGGCGTAATAGCGAAGAGGCCCGCACCGATCGCCCTTCCCAAC
AGTTGCGCAGCCTGAATGGCGAATGGG
[124 nt withheld, positions 12908-13031]
C
[91 nt withheld, positions 13033-13123]
A
[49 nt withheld, positions 13125-13173]
CCTTTGACGTTGGAGTCCACGTTCTTT
[37 nt withheld, positions 13201-13237]
ACCCTATCTCGGTCTATTCTTTTGATTTATAAGGGATTTTGCCGATTTCGGCCTATTGGTTAAAAAATGA
GCTGATTTAACAAAAATTTAACGCGAATTTTAACAAAATATTAACGCTTACAATTTAGGTGGCACTTTTC
GGGGAAATGTGCGCGGAACCCCTATTTGTTTATTTTTCTAAATACATTCAAATATGTATCCGCTCATGAG
ACAATAACCCTGATAAATGCTTCAATAATATTGAAAAAGGAAGAGTATGAGTATTCAACATTTCCGTGTC
GCCCTTATTCCCTTTTTTGCGGCATTTTGCCTTCCTGTTTTTGCTCACCCAGAAACGCTGGTGAAAGTAA
AAGATGCTGAAGATCAGTTGGGTGCACGAGTGGGTTACATCGAACTGGATCTCAACAGCGGTAAGATCCT
TGAGAGTTTTCGCCCCGAAGAACGTTTTCCAATGATGAGCACTTTTAAAGTTCTGCTATGTGGCGCGGTA
TTATCCCGTATTGACGCCGGGCAAGAGCAACTCGGTCGCCGCATACACTATTCTCAGAATGACTTGGTTG
AGTACTCACCAGTCACAGAAAAGCATCTTACGGATGGCATGACAGTAAGAGAATTATGCAGTGCTGCCAT
AACCATGAGTGATAACACTGCGGCCAACTTACTTCTGACAACGATCGGAGGACCGAAGGAGCTAACCGCT
TTTTTGCACAACATGGGGGATCATGTAACTCGCCTTGATCGTTGGGAACCGGAGCTGAATGAAGCCATAC
CAAACGACGAGCGTGACACCACGATGCCTGTAGCAATGGCAACAACGTTGCGCAAACTATTAACTGGCGA
ACTACTTACTCTAGCTTCCCGGCAACAATTAATAGACTGGATGGAGGCGGATAAAGTTGCAGGACCACTT
CTGCGCTCGGCCCTTCCGGCTGGCTGGTTTATTGCTGATAAATCTGGAGCCGGTGAGCGTGGGTCTCGCG
GTATCATTGCAGCACTGGGGCCAGATGGTAAGCCCTCCCGTATCGTAGTTATCTACACGACGGGGAGTCA
GGCAACTATGGATGAACGAAATAGACAGATCGCTGAGATAGGTGCCTCACTGATTAAGCATTGGTAACTG
TCAGACCAAGTTTACTCATATATACTTTAGATTGATTTAAAACTTCATTTTTAATTTAAAAGGATCTAGG
TGAAGATCCTTTTTGATAATCTCATGACCAAAATCCCTTAACGTGAGTTTTCGTTCCACTGAGCGTCAAA
CCCCGTAGAAAAGATCAAAGGATCTTCTTGAGATCCTTTTTTTCTGCGCGTAATCTGCTGCTTGCAAACA
AAAAAACCACCGCTACCAGCGGTGGTTTGTTTGCCGGATCAAGAGCTACCAACTCTTTTTCCGAAGGTAA
CTGGCTTCAGCAGAGCGCAGATACCAAATACTGTTCTTCTAGTGTAGCCGTAGTTAGGCCACCACTTCAA
GAACTCTGTAGCACCGCCTACATACCTCGCTCTGCTAATCCTGTTACCAGTGGCTGCTGCCAGTGGCGAT
AAGTCGTGTCTTACCGGGTTGGACTCAAGACGATAGTTACCGGATAAGGCGCAGCGGTCGGGCTGAACGG
GGGGTTCGTGCACACAGCCCAGCTTGGAGCGAACGACCTACACCGAACTGAGATACCTACAGCGTGAGCT
ATGAGAAAGCGCCACGCTTCCCGAAGGGAGAAAGGCGGACAGGTATCCGGTAAGCGGCAGGGTCGGAACA
GGAGAGCGCACGAGGGAGCTTCCAGGGGGAAACGCCTGGTATCTTTATAGTCCTGTCGGGTTTCGCCACC
TCTGACTTGAGCGTCGATTTTTGTGATGCTCGTCAGGGGGGCGGAGCCTATGGAAAAACGCCAGCAACGC
GGCCTTTTTACGGTTCCTGGCCTTTTGCTGGCCTTTTGCTCACATGTTCTTTCCTGCGTTATCCCCTGAT
TCTGTGGATAACCGTATTACCGCCTTTGAGTGAGCTGATACCGCTCGCCGCAGCCGAACGACCGAGCGCA
GCGAGTCAGTGAGCGAGGAAGCGGAAGAGCGCCCAATACGCAAACCGCCTCTCCCCGCGCGTTGGCCGAT
TCATTAATGCAGCTGGCACGACAGGTTTCCCGACTGGAAAGCGGGCAGTGAGCGCAACGCAATTAATGTG
AGTTAGCTCACTCATTAGGCACCCCAGGCTTTACACTTTATGCTTCCGGCTCGTATGTTGTGTGGAATTG
TGAGCGGATAACAATTTCACACAGGAAACAGCTATGACCATGATTACGCCAAGCTCGAAATTAACCCTCA
CTAAAGGGAACAAAAGCTG
